Addgene plasmid #87023: pFA6a-mEGFP-KanMX6
Purpose: Tag S. pombe genes in C terminal with mEGFP
Depositing lab: Julien Berro. Depositing organization: Yale University. Publication: Cytokinetic nodes in fission yeast arise from two distinct types of nodes that merge during interphase. Akamatsu M, Berro J, Pu KM, Tebbs IR, Pollard TD. J Cell Biol. 2014 Mar 17;204(6):977-88. doi: 10.1083/jcb.201307174. PubMed 24637325.
Backbone
  Vector backbone: pFA6a-KanMX6
  Vector type: Bacterial Expression, Yeast Expression
Growth in bacteria
  Bacterial resistance: Ampicillin, 100 μg/mL
  Growth temperature: 37°C
  Growth strain: DH5alpha
  Copy number: Unknown
Gene/Insert
  Gene/Insert name: mEGFP
  Insert size (bp): 714
Terms and licenses: Academic/Nonprofit Terms; Industry Terms: Not Available to Industry
How to cite: pFA6a-mEGFP-KanMX6 was a gift from Julien Berro (Addgene plasmid # 87023 ; http://n2t.net/addgene:87023 ; RRID:Addgene_87023)
