[The description below was written by a language model from this plasmid's Addgene catalogue record and pLannotate feature annotations shown in this document.]
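Description:
pFA6a-mEGFP-KanMX6 is a 4,882-nt PCR-template plasmid of the pFA6a family, built on the pFA6a-KanMX6 backbone and intended for tagging fission yeast (S. pombe) genes at their C terminus with monomeric enhanced GFP. It is maintained in E. coli through a high-copy ColE1/pUC-type origin and selected with ampicillin via the β-lactamase gene and its native promoter. The feature table shows no yeast replication origin, which is consistent with a module designed to be integrated into the genome rather than maintained episomally.

The functional cassette consists of three consecutive elements in the same orientation. The first is the 714-bp mEGFP coding sequence, annotated as Aequorea victoria GFP. It is followed by the S. cerevisiae ADH1 transcription terminator and then the kanMX marker. No promoter is annotated upstream of mEGFP. This fits the tagging design, in which the fluorescent protein is fused in frame to the 3′ end of a chromosomal open reading frame and expressed from that gene's own promoter, with the ADH1 terminator supplying the 3′ end of the transcript. The kanMX marker allows selection of yeast integrants, which for this marker is usually done with G418.

In vectors of this family, the cassette is typically amplified with primers carrying homology to the target locus and inserted by homologous recombination, although the record does not give these details. SP6 and T7 promoters flank the module as backbone remnants, and short lacI, rop and bom fragments are vestigial vector sequence. The construct is used for live-cell fluorescence imaging of proteins expressed at endogenous levels.
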