Features (pLannotate 1.2.2; 11 found; start..end, strand, type, name):
     63..776     +  CDS            GFP: Aequoria victoria green fluorescent protein
    797..984     +  terminator     ADH1 terminator: S. cerevisiae ADH1; transcription terminator for the S. cerevisiae alcohol dehydrogenase 1 (ADH1) gene
   1059..2415    +  gene           kanMX: yeast selectable marker conferring kanamycin resistance (Wach et al., 1994)
   2520..2538    -  promoter       T7 promoter: promoter for bacteriophage T7 RNA polymerase
   2560..2613    -  CDS            lacI (fragment): lac repressor; lacI; The lac repressor binds to the lac operator to inhibit transcription in E. coli. This inhibition can be relieved by adding lactose or isopropyl-β-D-thiogalactopyranoside (IPTG).
   2796..3384    -  rep_origin     ori: high-copy-number ColE1/pMB1/pBR322/pUC origin of replication
   3555..4415    -  CDS            AmpR: β-lactamase; bla; confers resistance to ampicillin, carbenicillin, and related antibiotics
   4416..4520    -  promoter       AmpR promoter: bla
   4615..4650    +  CDS            rop (fragment): Rop protein, which maintains plasmids at low copy number; rop
   4752..4803    +  misc_feature   bom (fragment): basis of mobility region from pBR322
   4866..2       +  promoter       SP6 promoter (across the origin): promoter for bacteriophage SP6 RNA polymerase
>Addgene plasmid #87023 | pFA6a-mEGFP-KanMX6 | addgene full sequence | sequence record 172993 | Addgene NGS Result
GAACGCGGCCGCCAGCTGAAGCTTCGTACGCTGCAGGTCGACGGATCCCCGGGTTAATTAACAGTAAAGG
AGAAGAACTTTTCACTGGAGTTGTCCCAATTCTTGTTGAATTAGATGGTGACGTTAATGGGCACAAATTT
TCTGTCAGTGGAGAGGGTGAAGGTGATGCAACATACGGAAAACTTACCCTTAAATTTATTTGCACTACTG
GAAAACTACCTGTTCCATGGCCAACACTTGTCACTACTCTGACTTATGGTGTTCAATGCTTTTCAAGATA
CCCAGATCATATGAAACAGCATGACTTTTTCAAGAGTGCCATGCCCGAAGGTTATGTACAGGAAAGAACT
ATATTTTTCAAAGATGACGGGAACTACAAGACACGTGCTGAAGTCAAGTTTGAAGGTGATACCCTTGTTA
ATAGAATCGAGTTAAAAGGTATTGATTTTAAAGAAGATGGAAACATTCTTGGACACAAATTGGAATACAA
CTATAACTCACACAATGTATACATCATGGCAGACAAACAAAAGAATGGAATCAAAGTTAACTTCAAAATT
AGACACAACATTGAAGATGGAAGCGTTCAACTAGCAGACCATTATCAACAAAATACTCCAATTGGCGATG
GCCCTGTCCTTTCACCAGACAACCATTACCTGTCCACACAATCTAAGCTTTCGAAAGATCCCAACGAAAA
GAGAGACCACATGGTCCTTCTTGAGTTTGTAACAGCTGCTGGGATTACACATGGCATGGATGAACTATAC
AAATAGGGCGCGCCACTTCTAAATAAGCGAATTTCTTATGATTTATGATTTTTATTATTAAATAAGTTAT
AAAAAAAATAAGTGTATACAAATTTTAAAGTGACTCTTAGGTTTTAAAACGAAAATTCTTATTCTTGAGT
AACTCTTTCCTGTAGGTCAGGTTGCTTTCTCAGGTATAGTATGAGGTCGCTCTTATTGACCACACCTCTA
CCGGCAGATCCGCTAGGGATAACAGGGTAATATAGATCTGTTTAGCTTGCCTCGTCCCCGCCGGGTCACC
CGGCCAGCGACATGGAGGCCCAGAATACCCTCCTTGACAGTCTTGACGTGCGCAGCTCAGGGGCATGATG
TGACTGTCGCCCGTACATTTAGCCCATACATCCCCATGTATAATCATTTGCATCCATACATTTTGATGGC
CGCACGGCGCGAAGCAAAAATTACGGCTCCTCGCTGCAGACCTGCGAGCAGGGAAACGCTCCCCTCACAG
ACGCGTTGAATTGTCCCCACGCCGCGCCCCTGTAGAGAAATATAAAAGGTTAGGATTTGCCACTGAGGTT
CTTCTTTCATATACTTCCTTTTAAAATCTTGCTAGGATACAGTTCTCACATCACATCCGAACATAAACAA
CCATGGGTAAGGAAAAGACTCACGTTTCGAGGCCGCGATTAAATTCCAACATGGATGCTGATTTATATGG
GTATAAATGGGCTCGCGATAATGTCGGGCAATCAGGTGCGACAATCTATCGATTGTATGGGAAGCCCGAT
GCGCCAGAGTTGTTTCTGAAACATGGCAAAGGTAGCGTTGCCAATGATGTTACAGATGAGATGGTCAGAC
TAAACTGGCTGACGGAATTTATGCCTCTTCCGACCATCAAGCATTTTATCCGTACTCCTGATGATGCATG
GTTACTCACCACTGCGATCCCCGGCAAAACAGCATTCCAGGTATTAGAAGAATATCCTGATTCAGGTGAA
AATATTGTTGATGCGCTGGCAGTGTTCCTGCGCCGGTTGCATTCGATTCCTGTTTGTAATTGTCCTTTTA
ACAGCGATCGCGTATTTCGTCTCGCTCAGGCGCAATCACGAATGAATAACGGTTTGGTTGATGCGAGTGA
TTTTGATGACGAGCGTAATGGCTGGCCTGTTGAACAAGTCTGGAAAGAAATGCATAAGCTTTTGCCATTC
TCACCGGATTCAGTCGTCACTCATGGTGATTTCTCACTTGATAACCTTATTTTTGACGAGGGGAAATTAA
TAGGTTGTATTGATGTTGGACGAGTCGGAATCGCAGACCGATACCAGGATCTTGCCATCCTATGGAACTG
CCTCGGTGAGTTTTCTCCTTCATTACAGAAACGGCTTTTTCAAAAATATGGTATTGATAATCCTGATATG
AATAAATTGCAGTTTCATTTGATGCTCGATGAGTTTTTCTAATCAGTACTGACAATAAAAAGATTCTTGT
TTTCAAGAACTTGTCATTTGTATAGTTTTTTTATATTGTAGTTGTTCTATTTTAATCAAATGTTAGCGTG
ATTTATATTTTTTTTCGCCTCGACATCATCTGCCCAGATGCGAAGTTAAGTGCGCAGAAAGTAATATCAT
GCGTCAATCGTATGTGAATGCTGGTCGCTATACTGCTGTCGATTCGATACTAACGCCGCCATCCAGTTTA
AACGAGCTCGAATTCATCGATGATATCAGATCCACTAGTGGCCTATGCGGCCGCGGATCTGCCGGTCTCC
CTATAGTGAGTCGTATTAATTTCGATAAGCCAGGTTAACCTGCATTAATGAATCGGCCAACGCGCGGGGA
GAGGCGGTTTGCGTATTGGGCGCTCTTCCGCTTCCTCGCTCACTGACTCGCTGCGCTCGGTCGTTCGGCT
GCGGCGAGCGGTATCAGCTCACTCAAAGGCGGTAATACGGTTATCCACAGAATCAGGGGATAACGCAGGA
AAGAACATGTGAGCAAAAGGCCAGCAAAAGGCCAGGAACCGTAAAAAGGCCGCGTTGCTGGCGTTTTTCC
ATAGGCTCCGCCCCCCTGACGAGCATCACAAAAATCGACGCTCAAGTCAGAGGTGGCGAAACCCGACAGG
ACTATAAAGATACCAGGCGTTTCCCCCTGGAAGCTCCCTCGTGCGCTCTCCTGTTCCGACCCTGCCGCTT
ACCGGATACCTGTCCGCCTTTCTCCCTTCGGGAAGCGTGGCGCTTTCTCATAGCTCACGCTGTAGGTATC
TCAGTTCGGTGTAGGTCGTTCGCTCCAAGCTGGGCTGTGTGCACGAACCCCCCGTTCAGCCCGACCGCTG
CGCCTTATCCGGTAACTATCGTCTTGAGTCCAACCCGGTAAGACACGACTTATCGCCACTGGCAGCAGCC
ACTGGTAACAGGATTAGCAGAGCGAGGTATGTAGGCGGTGCTACAGAGTTCTTGAAGTGGTGGCCTAACT
ACGGCTACACTAGAAGAACAGTATTTGGTATCTGCGCTCTGCTGAAGCCAGTTACCTTCGGAAAAAGAGT
TGGTAGCTCTTGATCCGGCAAACAAACCACCGCTGGTAGCGGTGGTTTTTTTGTTTGCAAGCAGCAGATT
ACGCGCAGAAAAAAAGGATCTCAAGAAGATCCTTTGATCTTTTCTACGGGGTCTGACGCTCAGTGGAACG
AAAACTCACGTTAAGGGATTTTGGTCATGAGATTATCAAAAAGGATCTTCACCTAGATCCTTTTAAATTA
AAAATGAAGTTTTAAATCAATCTAAAGTATATATGAGTAAACTTGGTCTGACAGTTACCAATGCTTAATC
AGTGAGGCACCTATCTCAGCGATCTGTCTATTTCGTTCATCCATAGTTGCCTGACTCCCCGTCGTGTAGA
TAACTACGATACGGGAGGGCTTACCATCTGGCCCCAGTGCTGCAATGATACCGCGAGACCCACGCTCACC
GGCTCCAGATTTATCAGCAATAAACCAGCCAGCCGGAAGGGCCGAGCGCAGAAGTGGTCCTGCAACTTTA
TCCGCCTCCATCCAGTCTATTAATTGTTGCCGGGAAGCTAGAGTAAGTAGTTCGCCAGTTAATAGTTTGC
GCAACGTTGTTGCCATTGCTACAGGCATCGTGGTGTCACGCTCGTCGTTTGGTATGGCTTCATTCAGCTC
CGGTTCCCAACGATCAAGGCGAGTTACATGATCCCCCATGTTGTGCAAAAAAGCGGTTAGCTCCTTCGGT
CCTCCGATCGTTGTCAGAAGTAAGTTGGCCGCAGTGTTATCACTCATGGTTATGGCAGCACTGCATAATT
CTCTTACTGTCATGCCATCCGTAAGATGCTTTTCTGTGACTGGTGAGTACTCAACCAAGTCATTCTGAGA
ATAGTGTATGCGGCGACCGAGTTGCTCTTGCCCGGCGTCAATACGGGATAATACCGCGCCACATAGCAGA
ACTTTAAAAGTGCTCATCATTGGAAAACGTTCTTCGGGGCGAAAACTCTCAAGGATCTTACCGCTGTTGA
GATCCAGTTCGATGTAACCCACTCGTGCACCCAACTGATCTTCAGCATCTTTTACTTTCACCAGCGTTTC
TGGGTGAGCAAAAACAGGAAGGCAAAATGCCGCAAAAAAGGGAATAAGGGCGACACGGAAATGTTGAATA
CTCATACTCTTCCTTTTTCAATATTATTGAAGCATTTATCAGGGTTATTGTCTCATGAGCGGATACATAT
TTGAATGTATTTAGAAAAATAAACAAATAGGGGTTCCGCGCACATTTCCCCGAAAAGTGCCACCTGACGT
CTAAGAAACCATTATTATCATGACATTAACCTATAAAAATAGGCGTATCACGAGGCCCTTTCGTCTCGCG
CGTTTCGGTGATGACGGTGAAAACCTCTGACACATGCAGCTCCCGGAGACGGTCACAGCTTGTCTGTAAG
CGGATGCCGGGAGCAGACAAGCCCGTCAGGGCGCGTCAGCGGGTGTTGGCGGGTGTCGGGGCTGGCTTAA
CTATGCGGCATCAGAGCAGATTGTACTGAGAGTGCACCATATGGACATATTGTCGTTAGAACGCGGCTAC
AATTAATACATAACCTTATGTATCATACACATACGATTTAGGTGACACTATA
